Addgene plasmid #209674: MAC_N_COMMD1
Purpose: Expresses MAC-tagged COMMD1 in mammalian cells
Depositing lab: Markku Varjosalo. Depositing organization: University of Helsinki, Institute of Biotechnology. Publication: Structure and interactions of the endogenous human Commander complex. Laulumaa S, Kumpula EP, Huiskonen JT, Varjosalo M. Nat Struct Mol Biol. 2024 Jun;31(6):925-938. doi: 10.1038/s41594-024-01246-1. Epub 2024 Mar 8. PubMed 38459129.
Backbone
  Vector backbone: MAC-tag-N (#108078)
  Backbone manufacturer: Markku Varjosalo lab
  Backbone size w/o insert (bp): 6312
  Total vector size (bp): 6882
  Vector type: Mammalian Expression
Growth in bacteria
  Bacterial resistance: Ampicillin, 100 μg/mL
  Growth temperature: 37°C
  Growth strain: DH5alpha
  Copy number: High Copy
Gene/Insert
  Gene/Insert name: COMMD1
  Species: H. sapiens (human)
  Insert size (bp): 570
  GenBank ID: NM_152516
  Entrez Gene: COMMD1 (a.k.a. C2orf5, MURR1)
  Tag / fusion protein: MAC-tag (N terminal on backbone)
  Cloning method: Gateway Cloning
  Sequencing primers: 5′ M13 uni (-21); 3′ M13 rev (-29)
Resource information
  A portion of this plasmid was derived from a plasmid made by: Human ORFeome collection
Terms and licenses: Academic/Nonprofit Terms; Industry Terms: Not Available to Industry
Depositor comments: Please visit https://doi.org/10.1101/2023.04.03.535349 for bioRxiv preprint.
How to cite: MAC_N_COMMD1 was a gift from Markku Varjosalo (Addgene plasmid # 209674 ; http://n2t.net/addgene:209674 ; RRID:Addgene_209674)
