[The description below was written by a language model from this plasmid's Addgene catalogue record and pLannotate feature annotations shown in this document.]
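Description:
MAC_N_COMMD1 is a 6,882 bp mammalian expression plasmid that produces human COMMD1 (also known as MURR1 or C2orf5) with an N-terminal MAC-tag. It was built by Gateway recombination of a 570 bp COMMD1 open reading frame, derived from the Human ORFeome collection, into the MAC-tag-N destination backbone. The insert is accordingly flanked by attB1 and attB2 sites. In bacteria the plasmid replicates from a high-copy ColE1/pUC-type origin and is selected with ampicillin through the AmpR (β-lactamase) cassette. A partial f1 origin and remnants of lac regulatory sequences are also annotated in the backbone.

Expression is driven by the CMV immediate-early enhancer and promoter, followed by short matches to tet operator-containing promoters. These suggest a tetracycline-regulatable CMV/TetO arrangement, although the catalogue fields do not say so explicitly. The tag region upstream of COMMD1 contains a birA-derived biotin ligase coding sequence, an HA epitope and two Strep-Tag II motifs, all on the same strand as the insert, and the transcript ends at a bGH polyadenylation signal. This combination allows Strep-Tactin affinity purification, HA-based detection and, through the biotin ligase module, proximity-dependent biotinylation of nearby proteins. The record does not specify which BirA variant is present.

Downstream, an FRT site sits directly before a hygromycin resistance gene that has no annotated promoter of its own and is followed by an SV40 poly(A) signal. This layout is typical of FLP-mediated integration into a genomic FRT landing site to make stable, hygromycin-selected cell lines. The associated work concerns the structure and interactions of the human Commander complex, consistent with use of the construct for interaction proteomics of COMMD1.
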