Features (pLannotate 1.2.2; 27 found; start..end, strand, type, name):
      1..380     +  enhancer       CMV enhancer: human cytomegalovirus immediate early enhancer
    381..584     +  promoter       CMV promoter: human cytomegalovirus (CMV) immediate early promoter
    586..605     +  promoter       PLtetO-1 promoter (fragment): modified phage lambda PL promoter with tet operator sites (Lutz and Bujard, 1997)
    607..626     +  promoter       PLtetO-1 promoter (fragment): modified phage lambda PL promoter with tet operator sites (Lutz and Bujard, 1997)
    634..667     +  promoter       TRE3GV promoter (fragment): 3rd-generation Tet-responsive promoter that can be activated by binding of Tet-On® 3G, optimized for retroviral and lentiviral vectors
    827..1789    +  CDS            birA: BIRA_ECOLI - Also known as bioR, dhbB. Experimental evidence at protein level: Swiss-Prot protein existence level 1. Acts both as a biotin--[acetyl-CoA-carboxylase] ligase and a biotin-operon repressor. In the presence of ATP, BirA activates biotin to form the BirA-biotinyl-5'-adenylate (BirA-bio-5'-AMP or holoBirA) complex. HoloBirA can either transfer the biotinyl moiety to the biotin carboxyl carrier protein (BCCP) subunit of acetyl-CoA carboxylase, or bind to the biotin operator site and inhibit transcription of the operon. From Escherichia coli (strain K12).
   1790..1815    +  CDS            3xHA (fragment): three tandem HA epitope tags
   1847..1866    +  CDS            Strep-Tag II (fragment): peptide that binds Strep-Tactin®, an engineered form of streptavidin
   1907..1929    +  CDS            Strep-Tag II (fragment): peptide that binds Strep-Tactin®, an engineered form of streptavidin
   1944..1961    +  protein_bind   attB1 (fragment): mutant version of attB; core recombination site for the Gateway® BP reaction BP Clonase™
   1967..2536    +  CDS            COMMD1: COMD1_HUMAN - Also known as C2orf5, MURR1. Experimental evidence at protein level: Swiss-Prot protein existence level 1. Proposed scaffold protein that is implicated in diverse physiological processes and whose function may be in part linked to its ability to regulate ubiquitination of specific cellular proteins. Can modulate activity of cullin-RING E3 ubiquitin ligase (CRL) complexes by displacing CAND1; in vitro promotes CRL E3 activity and dissociates CAND1 from CUL1 and CUL2 (PubMed:21778237). Promotes ubiquitination of NF-kappa-B subunit RELA and its subsequent proteasomal degradation. Do
   2539..2562    -  protein_bind   attB2: mutant version of attB; recombination site for the Gateway® BP reaction BP Clonase™
   2606..2830    +  polyA_signal   bGH poly(A) signal: bovine growth hormone polyadenylation signal
   2834..2855    +  promoter       SV40 promoter (fragment): SV40 enhancer and early promoter
   2876..3109    +  rep_origin     f1 ori (fragment) (sequence partly withheld): f1 bacteriophage origin of replication; arrow indicates direction of (+) strand synthesis
   3114..3161    +  protein_bind   FRT: FLP-mediated recombination occurs in the 8-bp core sequence TCTAGAAA (Turan and Bode, 2011). FLP recombinase from the Saccharomyces cerevisiae 2μ plasmid
   3169..4191    +  CDS            HygR: aminoglycoside phosphotransferase from E. coli; aph(4)-Ia; confers resistance to hygromycin
   4201..4326    +  CDS            ble (fragment): BLE_KLEPN - Experimental evidence at protein level: Swiss-Prot protein existence level 1. Binding protein with a strong affinity to the bleomycin family of antibiotics. Binds to CL990; an antimitotic-antibiotic compound. From Klebsiella pneumoniae.
   4321..4442    +  polyA_signal   SV40 poly(A) signal: SV40 polyadenylation signal
   4515..4531    -  protein_bind   lac operator: The lac repressor binds to the lac operator to inhibit transcription in E. coli. This inhibition can be relieved by adding lactose or isopropyl-β-D-thiogalactopyranoside (IPTG). lac repressor encoded by lacI
   4539..4569    -  promoter       lac promoter: promoter for the E. coli lac operon
   4584..4605    -  protein_bind   CAP binding site: CAP binding activates transcription in the presence of cAMP. E. coli catabolite activator protein
   4618..4710    -  CDS            lacI (fragment): lac repressor; lacI; The lac repressor binds to the lac operator to inhibit transcription in E. coli. This inhibition can be relieved by adding lactose or isopropyl-β-D-thiogalactopyranoside (IPTG).
   4893..5481    -  rep_origin     ori: high-copy-number ColE1/pMB1/pBR322/pUC origin of replication
   5652..6512    -  CDS            AmpR: β-lactamase; bla; confers resistance to ampicillin, carbenicillin, and related antibiotics
   6513..6617    -  promoter       AmpR promoter: bla
   6676..6728    -  misc_feature   bom (fragment): basis of mobility region from pBR322
>Addgene plasmid #209674 | MAC_N_COMMD1 | addgene full sequence | sequence record 441679 | Addgene NGS Result
GACATTGATTATTGACTAGTTATTAATAGTAATCAATTACGGGGTCATTAGTTCATAGCCCATATATGGA
GTTCCGCGTTACATAACTTACGGTAAATGGCCCGCCTGGCTGACCGCCCAACGACCCCCGCCCATTGACG
TCAATAATGACGTATGTTCCCATAGTAACGCCAATAGGGACTTTCCATTGACGTCAATGGGTGGAGTATT
TACGGTAAACTGCCCACTTGGCAGTACATCAAGTGTATCATATGCCAAGTACGCCCCCTATTGACGTCAA
TGACGGTAAATGGCCCGCCTGGCATTATGCCCAGTACATGACCTTATGGGACTTTCCTACTTGGCAGTAC
ATCTACGTATTAGTCATCGCTATTACCATGGTGATGCGGTTTTGGCAGTACATCAATGGGCGTGGATAGC
GGTTTGACTCACGGGGATTTCCAAGTCTCCACCCCATTGACGTCAATGGGAGTTTGTTTTGGCACCAAAA
TCAACGGGACTTTCCAAAATGTCGTAACAACTCCGCCCCATTGACGCAAATGGGCGGTAGGCGTGTACGG
TGGGAGGTCTATATAAGCAGAGCTCTCCCTATCAGTGATAGAGATCTCCCTATCAGTGATAGAGATCGTC
GACGAGCTCGTTTAGTGAACCGTCAGATCGCCTGGAGACGCCATCCACGCTGTTTTGACCTCCATAGAAG
ACACCGGGACCGATCCAGCCTCCGGACTCTAGCGTTTAAACTTAAGCTTGGTACCGAGCTCGGATCCACT
AGTCCAGTGTGGTGGAATTCTGCAGATATCCAGCACAGTGGCGGCCGCTCGAGACCATGAAGGACAACAC
CGTGCCCCTGAAGCTGATCGCCCTGCTGGCCAACGGCGAGTTCCACTCTGGCGAGCAGCTGGGCGAGACA
CTGGGCATGAGCAGAGCCGCCATCAACAAGCACATCCAGACCCTGCGGGACTGGGGCGTGGACGTGTTCA
CAGTGCCCGGCAAGGGCTACAGCCTGCCCGAGCCCATCCAGCTGCTGAACGCCAAGCAGATCCTGGGCCA
GCTGGATGGCGGATCTGTGGCCGTGCTGCCCGTGATCGACAGCACCAACCAGTATCTGCTCGACCGGATC
GGCGAGCTGAAGTCCGGCGACGCCTGTATCGCCGAGTACCAGCAGGCCGGCAGAGGCGGCAGGGGCAGAA
AGTGGTTCAGCCCCTTCGGCGCCAACCTGTACCTGAGCATGTTCTGGAGACTGGAACAGGGCCCAGCCGC
CGCTATTGGCCTGAGCCTGGTCATCGGCATCGTGATGGCCGAGGTGCTGCGGAAGCTGGGCGCCGACAAA
GTGCGCGTGAAGTGGCCCAACGACCTGTATCTGCAGGACCGGAAGCTGGCCGGCATCCTGGTGGAACTGA
CCGGCAAAACAGGCGACGCCGCCCAGATCGTGATCGGCGCTGGCATCAACATGGCCATGCGGCGGGTGGA
AGAGAGCGTGGTCAACCAGGGCTGGATCACCCTGCAGGAAGCCGGCATCAACCTGGACCGGAACACCCTG
GCCGCCATGCTGATCAGAGAGCTGAGAGCCGCCCTGGAACTGTTCGAGCAGGAAGGCCTGGCCCCCTACC
TGAGCAGATGGGAGAAGCTGGACAACTTCATCAACCGGCCCGTGAAACTGATCATCGGCGACAAAGAGAT
CTTCGGCATCAGCCGGGGCATCGACAAGCAGGGGGCCCTGCTCCTGGAACAGGACGGCATCATCAAGCCC
TGGATGGGCGGCGAGATCAGCCTGCGGAGCGCCGAGAAGTACCCATACGATGTTCCTGACTATGCCGGTA
CCGAGCTCGGATCCACCATGGCTAGCTGGAGCCACCCGCAGTTCGAGAAAGGTGGAGGTTCCGGAGGTGG
ATCGGGAGGTGGATCGTGGAGCCACCCGCAGTTCGAAAAAGCGGCCGATATCACAAGTTTGTACAAAAAA
GTTGGCATGGCGGCGGGCGAGCTTGAGGGTGGCAAACCCCTGAGCGGGCTGCTGAATGCGCTGGCCCAGG
ACACTTTCCACGGGTACCCCGGCATCACAGAGGAGCTGCTACGGAGCCAGCTATATCCAGAGGTGCCACC
CGAGGAGTTCCGCCCCTTTCTGGCAAAGATGAGGGGGATTCTTAAGTCTATTGCGTCTGCAGACATGGAT
TTCAACCAGCTGGAGGCATTCTTGACTGCTCAAACCAAAAAGCAAGGTGGGATCACATCTGACCAAGCTG
CTGTCATTTCCAAATTCTGGAAGAGCCACAAGACAAAAATCCGTGAGAGCCTCATGAACCAGAGCCGCTG
GAATAGCGGGCTTCGGGGCCTGAGCTGGAGAGTTGATGGCAAGTCTCAGTCAAGGCACTCAGCTCAAATA
CACACACCTGTTGCCATTATAGAGCTGGAATTAGGCAAATATGGACAGGAATCTGAATTTCTGTGTTTGG
AATTTGACGAGGTCAAAGTCAACCAAATTCTGAAGACGCTGTCAGAGGTAGAAGAAAGTATCAGCACACT
GATCAGCCAGCCTAACTGCCCAACTTTCTTGTACAAAGTGGTGACGTAAGCTAGGGGCCCGTTTAAACCC
GCTGATCAGCCTCGACTGTGCCTTCTAGTTGCCAGCCATCTGTTGTTTGCCCCTCCCCCGTGCCTTCCTT
GACCCTGGAAGGTGCCACTCCCACTGTCCTTTCCTAATAAAATGAGGAAATTGCATCGCATTGTCTGAGT
AGGTGTCATTCTATTCTGGGGGGTGGGGTGGGGCAGGACAGCAAGGGGGAGGATTGGGAAGACAATAGCA
GGCATGCTGGGGATGCGGTGGGCTCTATGGCTTCTGAGGCGGAAAGAACCAGCTGGGGCTCTAGGGGGTA
TCCCC
[124 nt withheld, positions 2876-2999]
C
[91 nt withheld, positions 3001-3091]
AGGGTGATGGTTCACGTACCTAGAAGTTCCTATTCCGAAGTTCCTATTCTCTAGAAAGTATAGGAACTTC
CTTGGCCAAAAAGCCTGAACTCACCGCGACGTCTGTCGAGAAGTTTCTGATCGAAAAGTTCGACAGCGTC
TCCGACCTGATGCAGCTCTCGGAGGGCGAAGAATCTCGTGCTTTCAGCTTCGATGTAGGAGGGCGTGGAT
ATGTCCTGCGGGTAAATAGCTGCGCCGATGGTTTCTACAAAGATCGTTATGTTTATCGGCACTTTGCATC
GGCCGCGCTCCCGATTCCGGAAGTGCTTGACATTGGGGAATTCAGCGAGAGCCTGACCTATTGCATCTCC
CGCCGTGCACAGGGTGTCACGTTGCAAGACCTGCCTGAAACCGAACTGCCCGCTGTTCTGCAGCCGGTCG
CGGAGGCCATGGATGCGATCGCTGCGGCCGATCTTAGCCAGACGAGCGGGTTCGGCCCATTCGGACCGCA
AGGAATCGGTCAATACACTACATGGCGTGATTTCATATGCGCGATTGCTGATCCCCATGTGTATCACTGG
CAAACTGTGATGGACGACACCGTCAGTGCGTCCGTCGCGCAGGCTCTCGATGAGCTGATGCTTTGGGCCG
AGGACTGCCCCGAAGTCCGGCACCTCGTGCACGCGGATTTCGGCTCCAACAATGTCCTGACGGACAATGG
CCGCATAACAGCGGTCATTGACTGGAGCGAGGCGATGTTCGGGGATTCCCAATACGAGGTCGCCAACATC
TTCTTCTGGAGGCCGTGGTTGGCTTGTATGGAGCAGCAGACGCGCTACTTCGAGCGGAGGCATCCGGAGC
TTGCAGGATCGCCGCGGCTCCGGGCGTATATGCTCCGCATTGGTCTTGACCAACTCTATCAGAGCTTGGT
TGACGGCAATTTCGATGATGCAGCTTGGGCGCAGGGTCGATGCGACGCAATCGTCCGATCCGGAGCCGGG
ACTGTCGGGCGTACACAAATCGCCCGCAGAAGCGCGGCCGTCTGGACCGATGGCTGTGTAGAAGTACTCG
CCGATAGTGGAAACCGACGCCCCAGCACTCGTCCGAGGGCAAAGGAATAGCACGTACTACGAGATTTCGA
TTCCACCGCCGCCTTCTATGAAAGGTTGGGCTTCGGAATCGTTTTCCGGGACGCCGGCTGGATGATCCTC
CAGCGCGGGGATCTCATGCTGGAGTTCTTCGCCCACCCCAACTTGTTTATTGCAGCTTATAATGGTTACA
AATAAAGCAATAGCATCACAAATTTCACAAATAAAGCATTTTTTTCACTGCATTCTAGTTGTGGTTTGTC
CAAACTCATCAATGTATCTTATCATGTCTGTATACCGTCGACCTCTAGCTAGAGCTTGGCGTAATCATGG
TCATAGCTGTTTCCTGTGTGAAATTGTTATCCGCTCACAATTCCACACAACATACGAGCCGGAAGCATAA
AGTGTAAAGCCTGGGGTGCCTAATGAGTGAGCTAACTCACATTAATTGCGTTGCGCTCACTGCCCGCTTT
CCAGTCGGGAAACCTGTCGTGCCAGCTGCATTAATGAATCGGCCAACGCGCGGGGAGAGGCGGTTTGCGT
ATTGGGCGCTCTTCCGCTTCCTCGCTCACTGACTCGCTGCGCTCGGTCGTTCGGCTGCGGCGAGCGGTAT
CAGCTCACTCAAAGGCGGTAATACGGTTATCCACAGAATCAGGGGATAACGCAGGAAAGAACATGTGAGC
AAAAGGCCAGCAAAAGGCCAGGAACCGTAAAAAGGCCGCGTTGCTGGCGTTTTTCCATAGGCTCCGCCCC
CCTGACGAGCATCACAAAAATCGACGCTCAAGTCAGAGGTGGCGAAACCCGACAGGACTATAAAGATACC
AGGCGTTTCCCCCTGGAAGCTCCCTCGTGCGCTCTCCTGTTCCGACCCTGCCGCTTACCGGATACCTGTC
CGCCTTTCTCCCTTCGGGAAGCGTGGCGCTTTCTCATAGCTCACGCTGTAGGTATCTCAGTTCGGTGTAG
GTCGTTCGCTCCAAGCTGGGCTGTGTGCACGAACCCCCCGTTCAGCCCGACCGCTGCGCCTTATCCGGTA
ACTATCGTCTTGAGTCCAACCCGGTAAGACACGACTTATCGCCACTGGCAGCAGCCACTGGTAACAGGAT
TAGCAGAGCGAGGTATGTAGGCGGTGCTACAGAGTTCTTGAAGTGGTGGCCTAACTACGGCTACACTAGA
AGAACAGTATTTGGTATCTGCGCTCTGCTGAAGCCAGTTACCTTCGGAAAAAGAGTTGGTAGCTCTTGAT
CCGGCAAACAAACCACCGCTGGTAGCGGTGGTTTTTTTGTTTGCAAGCAGCAGATTACGCGCAGAAAAAA
AGGATCTCAAGAAGATCCTTTGATCTTTTCTACGGGGTCTGACGCTCAGTGGAACGAAAACTCACGTTAA
GGGATTTTGGTCATGAGATTATCAAAAAGGATCTTCACCTAGATCCTTTTAAATTAAAAATGAAGTTTTA
AATCAATCTAAAGTATATATGAGTAAACTTGGTCTGACAGTTACCAATGCTTAATCAGTGAGGCACCTAT
CTCAGCGATCTGTCTATTTCGTTCATCCATAGTTGCCTGACTCCCCGTCGTGTAGATAACTACGATACGG
GAGGGCTTACCATCTGGCCCCAGTGCTGCAATGATACCGCGAGACCCACGCTCACCGGCTCCAGATTTAT
CAGCAATAAACCAGCCAGCCGGAAGGGCCGAGCGCAGAAGTGGTCCTGCAACTTTATCCGCCTCCATCCA
GTCTATTAATTGTTGCCGGGAAGCTAGAGTAAGTAGTTCGCCAGTTAATAGTTTGCGCAACGTTGTTGCC
ATTGCTACAGGCATCGTGGTGTCACGCTCGTCGTTTGGTATGGCTTCATTCAGCTCCGGTTCCCAACGAT
CAAGGCGAGTTACATGATCCCCCATGTTGTGCAAAAAAGCGGTTAGCTCCTTCGGTCCTCCGATCGTTGT
CAGAAGTAAGTTGGCCGCAGTGTTATCACTCATGGTTATGGCAGCACTGCATAATTCTCTTACTGTCATG
CCATCCGTAAGATGCTTTTCTGTGACTGGTGAGTACTCAACCAAGTCATTCTGAGAATAGTGTATGCGGC
GACCGAGTTGCTCTTGCCCGGCGTCAATACGGGATAATACCGCGCCACATAGCAGAACTTTAAAAGTGCT
CATCATTGGAAAACGTTCTTCGGGGCGAAAACTCTCAAGGATCTTACCGCTGTTGAGATCCAGTTCGATG
TAACCCACTCGTGCACCCAACTGATCTTCAGCATCTTTTACTTTCACCAGCGTTTCTGGGTGAGCAAAAA
CAGGAAGGCAAAATGCCGCAAAAAAGGGAATAAGGGCGACACGGAAATGTTGAATACTCATACTCTTCCT
TTTTCAATATTATTGAAGCATTTATCAGGGTTATTGTCTCATGAGCGGATACATATTTGAATGTATTTAG
AAAAATAAACAAATAGGGGTTCCGCGCACATTTCCCCGAAAAGTGCCACCTGACGTCGACGGATCGGGAG
ATCTCCCGATCCCCTATGGTGCACTCTCAGTACAATCTGCTCTGATGCCGCATAGTTAAGCCAGTATCTG
CTCCCTGCTTGTGTGTTGGAGGTCGCTGAGTAGTGCGCGAGCAAAATTTAAGCTACAACAAGGCAAGGCT
TGACCGACAATTGCATGAAGAATCTGCTTAGGGTTAGGCGTTTTGCGCTGCTTCGCGATGTACGGGCCAG
ATATACGCGTT
